Addgene plasmid #141741: TFORF0862
Purpose: Lentiviral vector for overexpressing transcription factor ORFs with unique 24-bp barcodes. Barcodes facilitate identification of transcription factors in pooled screens.
Depositing lab: Feng Zhang. Depositing organization: Broad Institute. Publication: A transcription factor atlas of directed differentiation. Joung J, Ma S, Tay T, Geiger-Schuller KR, Kirchgatterer PC, Verdine VK, Guo B, Arias-Garcia MA, Allen WE, Singh A, Kuksenko O, Abudayyeh OO, Gootenberg JS, Fu Z, Macrae RK, Buenrostro JD, Regev A, Zhang F. Cell. 2023 Jan 5;186(1):209-229.e26. doi: 10.1016/j.cell.2022.11.026. PubMed 36608654.
Backbone
  Vector backbone: pLX_TRC317
  Backbone manufacturer: Broad Institute Genetic Perturbation Platform
  Backbone size w/o insert (bp): 8264
  Vector type: Mammalian Expression, Lentiviral
  Selectable markers: Puromycin
Growth in bacteria
  Bacterial resistance: Ampicillin, 100 μg/mL
  Growth temperature: 37°C
  Growth strain: NEB Stable
  Copy number: High Copy
Gene/Insert
  Gene/Insert name: NR1H4
  Species: H. sapiens (human)
  Insert size (bp): 1550
  Entrez Gene: NR1H4 (a.k.a. BAR, FXR, HRR-1, HRR1, PFIC5, RIP14)
  Promoter: EF1a
  Cloning method: Unknown
  Sequencing primers: 5′ GGGTGGAGACTGAAGTTAGGCCAG; 3′ CACATAGCGTAAAAGGAGCAACATAG
Terms and licenses: Academic/Nonprofit Terms; Industry Terms: Not Available to Industry
Depositor comments: NM_001206992,ENST00000188403 . The transcription factor ORF portion of this plasmid was synthesized by Genewiz. Please test multiple small colonies in case of plasmid recombination. To make this collection available in a timely manner, a portion of this collection was not fully sequenced by Addgene. If an Addgene verified full plasmid sequence is not available, please contact us prior to placing an order to request the full sequence.
How to cite: TFORF0862 was a gift from Feng Zhang (Addgene plasmid # 141741 ; http://n2t.net/addgene:141741 ; RRID:Addgene_141741)
