[The description below was written by a language model from this plasmid's Addgene catalogue record and pLannotate feature annotations shown in this document.]
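Description:
TFORF0862 is a lentiviral mammalian expression plasmid built on the pLX_TRC317 backbone from the Broad Institute Genetic Perturbation Platform, carrying the human transcription factor NR1H4 (also known as FXR or BAR, the bile acid-responsive nuclear receptor). It belongs to a barcoded transcription factor ORF collection in which each clone carries a unique 24-bp barcode, so that the overexpressed factor can be identified in pooled screens. The barcode is not annotated as a separate feature in the table. In bacteria the roughly 9.8 kb plasmid is maintained through a high-copy ColE1/pUC-type origin and selected with ampicillin via β-lactamase; an f1 origin and remnants of a lac/lacZα cloning region are also present. The depositor notes that the plasmid can recombine.

The viral portion has a third-generation, self-inactivating layout. An RSV promoter drives a truncated HIV-1 5' LTR to produce the genomic RNA, followed by the Ψ packaging signal with a gag fragment, the RRE for Rev-dependent nuclear export, a cPPT/CTS, and a ΔU3 3' LTR followed by an SV40 polyadenylation signal. Within the provirus, an SV40 early promoter/origin region drives puromycin N-acetyltransferase for selection of transduced cells. Downstream, the strong constitutive EF-1α promoter drives the synthesized NR1H4 ORF, whose annotation matches isoform 4 of the human protein. A WPRE after the ORF enhances transcript stability and expression, and no epitope tag or reporter is annotated. The construct is intended for packaging into lentivirus to stably overexpress NR1H4, either individually or in pooled screens of transcription factors, such as those for directed differentiation.
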