Features (pLannotate 1.2.2; 31 found; start..end, strand, type, name):
      5..231     +  promoter       RSV promoter: Rous sarcoma virus enhancer/promoter
    232..412     +  LTR            5' LTR (truncated): truncated 5' long terminal repeat (LTR) from HIV-1
    459..584     +  misc_feature   HIV-1 Ψ: packaging signal of human immunodeficiency virus type 1
    568..931     +  CDS            HIV-1 gag (fragment): gag protein from human immunodeficiency virus 1; gag
   1077..1310    +  misc_feature   RRE: The Rev response element (RRE) of HIV-1 allows for Rev-dependent mRNA export from the nucleus to the cytoplasm.
   1687..1713    +  CDS            Rev (fragment): human immunodeficiency virus 1 (HIV-1) Rev protein; rev; enhances nuclear export of unspliced and incompletely spliced viral mRNAs
   1720..1743    +  promoter       SV40 promoter (fragment): SV40 early promoter
   1744..1815    +  promoter       SV40 promoter (fragment): SV40 enhancer and early promoter
   1839..1974    +  rep_origin     SV40 ori: SV40 origin of replication
   2020..2616    +  CDS            PuroR (fragment): puromycin N-acetyltransferase; pac from Streptomyces; confers resistance to puromycin
   2665..2782    +  misc_feature   cPPT/CTS: central polypurine tract and central termination sequence of HIV-1
   2847..2913    +  CDS            small t antigen (fragment): SV40 (simian virus 40) small t antigen
   2920..4098    +  promoter       EF-1α promoter: strong constitutive promoter for human elongation factor EF-1α
   4115..5560    +  CDS            NR1H4: NR1H4_HUMAN - Also known as BAR, FXR, HRR1, RIP14. Experimental evidence at protein level: Swiss-Prot protein existence level 1. [Isoform 4]: Promotes transcriptional activation of target genes ABCB11/BSEP (inducible by unconjugated CDCA, ACA and DCA), NR0B2/SHP (inducible by unconjugated CDCA, ACA and DCA), SLC51B/OSTB (inducible by unconjugated CDCA and DCA) and FABP6/IBAP; most efficient isoform compared to isoforms 1 to 3; not inducible by taurine- and glycine-amidated CDCA. From Homo sapiens (Human).
   5576..5629    +  promoter       U6 promoter (fragment): RNA polymerase III promoter for human U6 snRNA
   5671..6259    +  misc_feature   WPRE: woodchuck hepatitis virus posttranscriptional regulatory element
   6310..6329    +  misc_feature   cPPT/CTS (fragment): central polypurine tract and central termination sequence of HIV-1
   6331..6564    +  LTR            3' LTR (ΔU3): self-inactivating 3' long terminal repeat (LTR) from HIV-1
   6642..6763    +  polyA_signal   SV40 poly(A) signal: SV40 polyadenylation signal
   6803..6938    +  rep_origin     SV40 ori: SV40 origin of replication
   6959..6977    -  promoter       T7 promoter: promoter for bacteriophage T7 RNA polymerase
   6985..7140    +  CDS            lacZα (fragment): LacZα fragment of β-galactosidase; lacZ fragment
   7145..7573    +  rep_origin     f1 ori (sequence partly withheld): f1 bacteriophage origin of replication; arrow indicates direction of (+) strand synthesis
   7626..7730    +  promoter       AmpR promoter: bla
   7731..8591    +  CDS            AmpR: β-lactamase; bla; confers resistance to ampicillin, carbenicillin, and related antibiotics
   8762..9350    +  rep_origin     ori: high-copy-number ColE1/pMB1/pBR322/pUC origin of replication
   9533..9625    +  CDS            lacI (fragment): lac repressor; lacI; The lac repressor binds to the lac operator to inhibit transcription in E. coli. This inhibition can be relieved by adding lactose or isopropyl-β-D-thiogalactopyranoside (IPTG).
   9638..9659    +  protein_bind   CAP binding site: CAP binding activates transcription in the presence of cAMP. E. coli catabolite activator protein
   9674..9704    +  promoter       lac promoter: promoter for the E. coli lac operon
   9712..9728    +  protein_bind   lac operator: The lac repressor binds to the lac operator to inhibit transcription in E. coli. This inhibition can be relieved by adding lactose or isopropyl-β-D-thiogalactopyranoside (IPTG). lac repressor encoded by lacI
   9773..9791    +  promoter       T3 promoter: promoter for bacteriophage T3 RNA polymerase
>Addgene plasmid #141741 | TFORF0862 | addgene full sequence | sequence record 404260 | Addgene NGS Result
TTAATGTAGTCTTATGCAATACTCTTGTAGTCTTGCAACATGGTAACGATGAGTTAGCAACATGCCTTAC
AAGGAGAGAAAAAGCACCGTGCATGCCGATTGGTGGAAGTAAGGTGGTACGATCGTGCCTTATTAGGAAG
GCAACAGACGGGTCTGACATGGATTGGACGAACCACTGAATTGCCGCATTGCAGAGATATTGTATTTAAG
TGCCTAGCTCGATACATAAACGGGTCTCTCTGGTTAGACCAGATCTGAGCCTGGGAGCTCTCTGGCTAAC
TAGGGAACCCACTGCTTAAGCCTCAATAAAGCTTGCCTTGAGTGCTTCAAGTAGTGTGTGCCCGTCTGTT
GTGTGACTCTGGTAACTAGAGATCCCTCAGACCCTTTTAGTCAGTGTGGAAAATCTCTAGCAGTGGCGCC
CGAACAGGGACTTGAAAGCGAAAGGGAAACCAGAGGAGCTCTCTCGACGCAGGACTCGGCTTGCTGAAGC
GCGCACGGCAAGAGGCGAGGGGCGGCGACTGGTGAGTACGCCAAAAATTTTGACTAGCGGAGGCTAGAAG
GAGAGAGATGGGTGCGAGAGCGTCAGTATTAAGCGGGGGAGAATTAGATCGCGATGGGAAAAAATTCGGT
TAAGGCCAGGGGGAAAGAAAAAATATAAATTAAAACATATAGTATGGGCAAGCAGGGAGCTAGAACGATT
CGCAGTTAATCCTGGCCTGTTAGAAACATCAGAAGGCTGTAGACAAATACTGGGACAGCTACAACCATCC
CTTCAGACAGGATCAGAAGAACTTAGATCATTATATAATACAGTAGCAACCCTCTATTGTGTGCATCAAA
GGATAGAGATAAAAGACACCAAGGAAGCTTTAGACAAGATAGAGGAAGAGCAAAACAAAAGTAAGACCAC
CGCACAGCAAGCGGCCGCTGATCTTCAGACCTGGAGGAGGAGATATGAGGGACAATTGGAGAAGTGAATT
ATATAAATATAAAGTAGTAAAAATTGAACCATTAGGAGTAGCACCCACCAAGGCAAAGAGAAGAGTGGTG
CAGAGAGAAAAAAGAGCAGTGGGAATAGGAGCTTTGTTCCTTGGGTTCTTGGGAGCAGCAGGAAGCACTA
TGGGCGCAGCGTCAATGACGCTGACGGTACAGGCCAGACAATTATTGTCTGGTATAGTGCAGCAGCAGAA
CAATTTGCTGAGGGCTATTGAGGCGCAACAGCATCTGTTGCAACTCACAGTCTGGGGCATCAAGCAGCTC
CAGGCAAGAATCCTGGCTGTGGAAAGATACCTAAAGGATCAACAGCTCCTGGGGATTTGGGGTTGCTCTG
GAAAACTCATTTGCACCACTGCTGTGCCTTGGAATGCTAGTTGGAGTAATAAATCTCTGGAACAGATTTG
GAATCACACGACCTGGATGGAGTGGGACAGAGAAATTAACAATTACACAAGCTTAATACACTCCTTAATT
GAAGAATCGCAAAACCAGCAAGAAAAGAATGAACAAGAATTATTGGAATTAGATAAATGGGCAAGTTTGT
GGAATTGGTTTAACATAACAAATTGGCTGTGGTATATAAAATTATTCATAATGATAGTAGGAGGCTTGGT
AGGTTTAAGAATAGTTTTTGCTGTACTTTCTATAGTGAATAGAGTTAGGCAGGGATATTCACCATTATCG
TTTCAGACCCACCTCCCAACCCCGAGGGGACCCATGCATTGCATCTCAATTAGTCAGCAACCAGGTGTGG
AAAGTCCCCAGGCTCCCCAGCAGGCAGAAGTATGCAAAGCATGCGTCTCAATTAGTCAGCAACCATAGTC
CCGCCCCTAACTCCGCCCATCCCGCCCCTAACTCCGCCCAGTTCCGCCCATTCTCCGCCCCATGGCTGAC
TAATTTTTTTTATTTATGCAGAGGCCGAGGCCGCCTCGGCCTCTGAGCTATTCCAGAAGTAGTGAGGAGG
CTTTTTTGGAGGCCTAGGCTTTTGCAAAAAGCTTTCTAGAGGTACCACCGGAGCTTACCATGACCGAGTA
CAAGCCCACGGTGCGCCTCGCCACCCGCGACGACGTCCCCAGGGCCGTACGCACCCTCGCCGCCGCGTTC
GCCGACTACCCCGCCACGCGCCACACCGTCGATCCGGACCGCCACATCGAGCGGGTCACCGAGCTGCAAG
AACTCTTCCTCACGCGCGTCGGGCTCGACATCGGCAAGGTGTGGGTCGCGGACGACGGCGCCGCCGTGGC
GGTCTGGACCACGCCGGAGAGCGTCGAAGCGGGGGCGGTGTTCGCCGAGATCGGCCCGCGCATGGCCGAG
TTGAGCGGTTCCCGGCTGGCCGCGCAGCAACAGATGGAAGGCCTCCTGGCGCCGCACCGGCCCAAGGAGC
CCGCGTGGTTCCTGGCCACCGTCGGCGTCTCGCCCGACCACCAGGGCAAGGGTCTGGGCAGCGCCGTCGT
GCTCCCCGGAGTGGAGGCGGCCGAGCGCGCCGGGGTGCCCGCCTTCCTGGAGACCTCCGCGCCCCGCAAC
CTCCCCTTCTACGAGCGGCTCGGCTTCACCGTCACCGCCGACGTCGAGGTGCCCGAAGGACCGCGCACCT
GGTGCATGACCCGCAAGCCCGGTGCCAGTTAACGAATTCTAGATCTTGAGACAAATGGCAGTATTCATCC
ACAATTTTAAAAGAAAAGGGGGGATTGGGGGGTACAGTGCAGGGGAAAGAATAGTAGACATAATAGCAAC
AGACATACAAACTAAAGAATTACAAAAACAAATTACAAAAATTCAAAATTTTCGGGTTTATTACAGGGAC
AGCAGAGATCCACTTTGGCGCCGGCTCGAGGCCTGCAGGTGCAAAGATGGATAAAGTTTTAAACAGAGAG
GAATCTTTGCAGCTAATGGACCTTCTAGGTCTTGAAAGGAGTGGGAATTGGCTCCGGTGCCCGTCAGTGG
GCAGAGCGCACATCGCCCACAGTCCCCGAGAAGTTGGGGGGAGGGGTCGGCAATTGAACCGGTGCCTAGA
GAAGGTGGCGCGGGGTAAACTGGGAAAGTGATGTCGTGTACTGGCTCCGCCTTTTTCCCGAGGGTGGGGG
AGAACCGTATATAAGTGCAGTAGTCGCCGTGAACGTTCTTTTTCGCAACGGGTTTGCCGCCAGAACACAG
GTAAGTGCCGTGTGTGGTTCCCGCGGGCCTGGCCTCTTTACGGGTTATGGCCCTTGCGTGCCTTGAATTA
CTTCCACCTGGCTGCAGTACGTGATTCTTGATCCCGAGCTTCGGGTTGGAAGTGGGTGGGAGAGTTCGAG
GCCTTGCGCTTAAGGAGCCCCTTCGCCTCGTGCTTGAGTTGAGGCCTGGCCTGGGCGCTGGGGCCGCCGC
GTGCGAATCTGGTGGCACCTTCGCGCCTGTCTCGCTGCTTTCGATAAGTCTCTAGCCATTTAAAATTTTT
GATGACCTGCTGCGACGCTTTTTTTCTGGCAAGATAGTCTTGTAAATGCGGGCCAAGATCTGCACACTGG
TATTTCGGTTTTTGGGGCCGCGGGCGGCGACGGGGCCCGTGCGTCCCAGCGCACATGTTCGGCGAGGCGG
GGCCTGCGAGCGCGGCCACCGAGAATCGGACGGGGGTAGTCTCAAGCTGGCCGGCCTGCTCTGGTGCCTG
GCCTCGCGCCGCCGTGTATCGCCCCGCCCTGGGCGGCAAGGCTGGCCCGGTCGGCACCAGTTGCGTGAGC
GGAAAGATGGCCGCTTCCCGGCCCTGCTGCAGGGAGCTCAAAATGGAGGACGCGGCGCTCGGGAGAGCGG
GCGGGTGAGTCACCCACACAAAGGAAAAGGGCCTTTCCGTCCTCAGCCGTCGCTTCATGTGACTCCACGG
AGTACCGGGCGCCGTCCAGGCACCTCGATTAGTTCTCGAGCTTTTGGAGTACGTCGTCTTTAGGTTGGGG
GGAGGGGTTTTATGCGATGGAGTTTCCCCACACTGAGTGGGTGGAGACTGAAGTTAGGCCAGCTTGGCAC
TTGATGTAATTCTCCTTGGAATTTGCCCTTTTTGAGTTTGGATCTTGGTTCATTCTCAAGCCTCAGACAG
TGGTTCAAAGTTTTTTTCTTCCATTTCAGGTGTCGTGAGGCTAGCACCGCCACCATGGTAATGCAGTTTC
AGGGGTTAGAAAATCCAATTCAAATTAGTCCTCACTGCAGCTGTACGCCGTCAGGATTTTTCATGGAAAT
GATGAGTATGAAGCCCGCGAAAGGTGTTTTAACAGAACAAGTGGCAGGTCCTCTGGGACAGAACCTGGAA
GTGGAACCATACTCGCAATACAGCAATGTTCAGTTTCCCCAAGTTCAACCACAGATTTCCTCGTCATCCT
ATTATTCCAACCTGGGTTTCTACCCCCAGCAGCCTGAAGAGTGGTACTCTCCTGGAATATATGAACTCAG
GCGTATGCCAGCTGAGACTCTCTACCAGGGAGAAACTGAGGTAGCAGAGATGCCTGTAACAAAGAAGCCC
CGCATGGGCGCGTCAGCAGGGAGGATCAAAGGGGATGAGCTGTGTGTTGTTTGTGGAGACAGAGCCTCTG
GATACCACTATAATGCACTGACCTGTGAGGGGTGTAAAGGTTTCTTCAGGAGAAGCATTACCAAAAACGC
TGTGTACAAGTGTAAAAACGGGGGCAACTGTGTGATGGATATGTACATGCGAAGAAAGTGTCAAGAGTGT
CGACTAAGGAAATGCAAAGAGATGGGAATGTTGGCTGAATGCTTGTTAACTGAAATTCAGTGTAAATCTA
AGCGACTGAGAAAAAATGTGAAGCAGCATGCAGATCAGACCGTGAATGAAGACAGTGAAGGTCGTGACTT
GCGACAAGTGACCTCGACAACAAAGTCATGCAGGGAGAAAACTGAACTCACCCCAGATCAACAGACTCTT
CTACATTTTATTATGGATTCATATAACAAACAGAGGATGCCTCAGGAAATAACAAATAAAATTTTAAAAG
AAGAATTCAGTGCAGAAGAAAATTTTCTCATTTTGACGGAAATGGCAACCAATCATGTACAGGTTCTTGT
AGAATTCACAAAAAAGCTACCAGGATTTCAGACTTTGGACCATGAAGACCAGATTGCTTTGCTGAAAGGG
TCTGCGGTTGAAGCTATGTTCCTTCGTTCAGCTGAGATTTTCAATAAGAAACTTCCGTCTGGGCATTCTG
ACCTATTGGAAGAAAGAATTCGAAATAGTGGTATCTCTGATGAATATATAACACCTATGTTTAGTTTTTA
TAAAAGTATTGGGGAACTGAAAATGACTCAAGAGGAGTATGCTCTGCTTACAGCAATTGTTATCCTGTCT
CCAGATAGACAATACATAAAGGATAGAGAGGCAGTAGAGAAGCTTCAGGAGCCACTTCTTGATGTGCTAC
AAAAGTTGTGTAAGATTCACCAGCCTGAAAATCCTCAACACTTTGCCTGTCTCCTGGGTCGCCTGACTGA
ATTACGGACATTCAATCATCACCACGCTGAGATGCTGATGTCATGGAGAGTAAACGACCACAAGTTTACC
CCACTTCTCTGTGAAATCTGGGACGTGCAGTAGTAATGAACTAGTCCGTAACTTGAAAGTATTTCGATTT
CTTGGCTTTATATATCTTGTGGAAAGGACGAATGGCTTGCAGCGGAGTTCTGAGTACGCGTTAAGTCGAC
AATCAACCTCTGGATTACAAAATTTGTGAAAGATTGACTGGTATTCTTAACTATGTTGCTCCTTTTACGC
TATGTGGATACGCTGCTTTAATGCCTTTGTATCATGCTATTGCTTCCCGTATGGCTTTCATTTTCTCCTC
CTTGTATAAATCCTGGTTGCTGTCTCTTTATGAGGAGTTGTGGCCCGTTGTCAGGCAACGTGGCGTGGTG
TGCACTGTGTTTGCTGACGCAACCCCCACTGGTTGGGGCATTGCCACCACCTGTCAGCTCCTTTCCGGGA
CTTTCGCTTTCCCCCTCCCTATTGCCACGGCGGAACTCATCGCCGCCTGCCTTGCCCGCTGCTGGACAGG
GGCTCGGCTGTTGGGCACTGACAATTCCGTGGTGTTGTCGGGGAAATCATCGTCCTTTCCTTGGCTGCTC
GCCTGTGTTGCCACCTGGATTCTGCGCGGGACGTCCTTCTGCTACGTCCCTTCGGCCCTCAATCCAGCGG
ACCTTCCTTCCCGCGGCCTGCTGCCGGCTCTGCGGCCTCTTCCGCGTCTTCGCCTTCGCCCTCAGACGAG
TCGGATCTCCCTTTGGGCCGCCTCCCCGCGTCGACTTTAAGACCAATGACTTACAAGGCAGCTGTAGATC
TTAGCCACTTTTTAAAAGAAAAGGGGGGACTGGAAGGGCTAATTCACTCCCAACGAAGACAAGATCTGCT
TTTTGCTTGTACTGGGTCTCTCTGGTTAGACCAGATCTGAGCCTGGGAGCTCTCTGGCTAACTAGGGAAC
CCACTGCTTAAGCCTCAATAAAGCTTGCCTTGAGTGCTTCAAGTAGTGTGTGCCCGTCTGTTGTGTGACT
CTGGTAACTAGAGATCCCTCAGACCCTTTTAGTCAGTGTGGAAAATCTCTAGCAGTACGTATAGTAGTTC
ATGTCATCTTATTATTCAGTATTTATAACTTGCAAAGAAATGAATATCAGAGAGTGAGAGGAACTTGTTT
ATTGCAGCTTATAATGGTTACAAATAAAGCAATAGCATCACAAATTTCACAAATAAAGCATTTTTTTCAC
TGCATTCTAGTTGTGGTTTGTCCAAACTCATCAATGTATCTTATCATGTCTGGCTCTAGCTATCCCGCCC
CTAACTCCGCCCATCCCGCCCCTAACTCCGCCCAGTTCCGCCCATTCTCCGCCCCATGGCTGACTAATTT
TTTTTATTTATGCAGAGGCCGAGGCCGCCTCGGCCTCTGAGCTATTCCAGAAGTAGTGAGGAGGCTTTTT
TGGAGGCCTAGGGACGTACCCAATTCGCCCTATAGTGAGTCGTATTACGCGCGCTCACTGGCCGTCGTTT
TACAACGTCGTGACTGGGAAAACCCTGGCGTTACCCAACTTAATCGCCTTGCAGCACATCCCCCTTTCGC
CAGCTGGCGTAATAGCGAAGAGGCCCGCACCGATCGCCCTTCCCAACAGTTGCGCAGCCTGAATGGCGAA
TGGG
[124 nt withheld, positions 7145-7268]
C
[91 nt withheld, positions 7270-7360]
A
[49 nt withheld, positions 7362-7410]
CCTTTGACGTTGGAGTCCACGTTCTTT
[37 nt withheld, positions 7438-7474]
ACCCTATCTCGGTCTATTCTTTTGATTTATAAGGGATTTTGCCGATTTCGGCCTATTGGTTAAAAAATGA
GCTGATTTAACAAAAATTTAACGCGAATTTTAACAAAATATTAACGCTTACAATTTAGGTGGCACTTTTC
GGGGAAATGTGCGCGGAACCCCTATTTGTTTATTTTTCTAAATACATTCAAATATGTATCCGCTCATGAG
ACAATAACCCTGATAAATGCTTCAATAATATTGAAAAAGGAAGAGTATGAGTATTCAACATTTCCGTGTC
GCCCTTATTCCCTTTTTTGCGGCATTTTGCCTTCCTGTTTTTGCTCACCCAGAAACGCTGGTGAAAGTAA
AAGATGCTGAAGATCAGTTGGGTGCACGAGTGGGTTACATCGAACTGGATCTCAACAGCGGTAAGATCCT
TGAGAGTTTTCGCCCCGAAGAACGTTTTCCAATGATGAGCACTTTTAAAGTTCTGCTATGTGGCGCGGTA
TTATCCCGTATTGACGCCGGGCAAGAGCAACTCGGTCGCCGCATACACTATTCTCAGAATGACTTGGTTG
AGTACTCACCAGTCACAGAAAAGCATCTTACGGATGGCATGACAGTAAGAGAATTATGCAGTGCTGCCAT
AACCATGAGTGATAACACTGCGGCCAACTTACTTCTGACAACGATCGGAGGACCGAAGGAGCTAACCGCT
TTTTTGCACAACATGGGGGATCATGTAACTCGCCTTGATCGTTGGGAACCGGAGCTGAATGAAGCCATAC
CAAACGACGAGCGTGACACCACGATGCCTGTAGCAATGGCAACAACGTTGCGCAAACTATTAACTGGCGA
ACTACTTACTCTAGCTTCCCGGCAACAATTAATAGACTGGATGGAGGCGGATAAAGTTGCAGGACCACTT
CTGCGCTCGGCCCTTCCGGCTGGCTGGTTTATTGCTGATAAATCTGGAGCCGGTGAGCGTGGGTCTCGCG
GTATCATTGCAGCACTGGGGCCAGATGGTAAGCCCTCCCGTATCGTAGTTATCTACACGACGGGGAGTCA
GGCAACTATGGATGAACGAAATAGACAGATCGCTGAGATAGGTGCCTCACTGATTAAGCATTGGTAACTG
TCAGACCAAGTTTACTCATATATACTTTAGATTGATTTAAAACTTCATTTTTAATTTAAAAGGATCTAGG
TGAAGATCCTTTTTGATAATCTCATGACCAAAATCCCTTAACGTGAGTTTTCGTTCCACTGAGCGTCAGA
CCCCGTAGAAAAGATCAAAGGATCTTCTTGAGATCCTTTTTTTCTGCGCGTAATCTGCTGCTTGCAAACA
AAAAAACCACCGCTACCAGCGGTGGTTTGTTTGCCGGATCAAGAGCTACCAACTCTTTTTCCGAAGGTAA
CTGGCTTCAGCAGAGCGCAGATACCAAATACTGTTCTTCTAGTGTAGCCGTAGTTAGGCCACCACTTCAA
GAACTCTGTAGCACCGCCTACATACCTCGCTCTGCTAATCCTGTTACCAGTGGCTGCTGCCAGTGGCGAT
AAGTCGTGTCTTACCGGGTTGGACTCAAGACGATAGTTACCGGATAAGGCGCAGCGGTCGGGCTGAACGG
GGGGTTCGTGCACACAGCCCAGCTTGGAGCGAACGACCTACACCGAACTGAGATACCTACAGCGTGAGCT
ATGAGAAAGCGCCACGCTTCCCGAAGGGAGAAAGGCGGACAGGTATCCGGTAAGCGGCAGGGTCGGAACA
GGAGAGCGCACGAGGGAGCTTCCAGGGGGAAACGCCTGGTATCTTTATAGTCCTGTCGGGTTTCGCCACC
TCTGACTTGAGCGTCGATTTTTGTGATGCTCGTCAGGGGGGCGGAGCCTATGGAAAAACGCCAGCAACGC
GGCCTTTTTACGGTTCCTGGCCTTTTGCTGGCCTTTTGCTCACATGTTCTTTCCTGCGTTATCCCCTGAT
TCTGTGGATAACCGTATTACCGCCTTTGAGTGAGCTGATACCGCTCGCCGCAGCCGAACGACCGAGCGCA
GCGAGTCAGTGAGCGAGGAAGCGGAAGAGCGCCCAATACGCAAACCGCCTCTCCCCGCGCGTTGGCCGAT
TCATTAATGCAGCTGGCACGACAGGTTTCCCGACTGGAAAGCGGGCAGTGAGCGCAACGCAATTAATGTG
AGTTAGCTCACTCATTAGGCACCCCAGGCTTTACACTTTATGCTTCCGGCTCGTATGTTGTGTGGAATTG
TGAGCGGATAACAATTTCACACAGGAAACAGCTATGACCATGATTACGCCAAGCGCGCAATTAACCCTCA
CTAAAGGGAACAAAAGCTGGAGCTGCAAGC
