>Addgene plasmid #141741 | TFORF0862 | depositor partial sequence | sequence record 277360 | Insert
ACCGCCACCATGGTAATGCAGTTTCAGGGGTTAGAAAATCCAATTCAAATTAGTCCTCACTGCAGCTGTA
CGCCGTCAGGATTTTTCATGGAAATGATGAGTATGAAGCCCGCGAAAGGTGTTTTAACAGAACAAGTGGC
AGGTCCTCTGGGACAGAACCTGGAAGTGGAACCATACTCGCAATACAGCAATGTTCAGTTTCCCCAAGTT
CAACCACAGATTTCCTCGTCATCCTATTATTCCAACCTGGGTTTCTACCCCCAGCAGCCTGAAGAGTGGT
ACTCTCCTGGAATATATGAACTCAGGCGTATGCCAGCTGAGACTCTCTACCAGGGAGAAACTGAGGTAGC
AGAGATGCCTGTAACAAAGAAGCCCCGCATGGGCGCGTCAGCAGGGAGGATCAAAGGGGATGAGCTGTGT
GTTGTTTGTGGAGACAGAGCCTCTGGATACCACTATAATGCACTGACCTGTGAGGGGTGTAAAGGTTTCT
TCAGGAGAAGCATTACCAAAAACGCTGTGTACAAGTGTAAAAACGGGGGCAACTGTGTGATGGATATGTA
CATGCGAAGAAAGTGTCAAGAGTGTCGACTAAGGAAATGCAAAGAGATGGGAATGTTGGCTGAATGCTTG
TTAACTGAAATTCAGTGTAAATCTAAGCGACTGAGAAAAAATGTGAAGCAGCATGCAGATCAGACCGTGA
ATGAAGACAGTGAAGGTCGTGACTTGCGACAAGTGACCTCGACAACAAAGTCATGCAGGGAGAAAACTGA
ACTCACCCCAGATCAACAGACTCTTCTACATTTTATTATGGATTCATATAACAAACAGAGGATGCCTCAG
GAAATAACAAATAAAATTTTAAAAGAAGAATTCAGTGCAGAAGAAAATTTTCTCATTTTGACGGAAATGG
CAACCAATCATGTACAGGTTCTTGTAGAATTCACAAAAAAGCTACCAGGATTTCAGACTTTGGACCATGA
AGACCAGATTGCTTTGCTGAAAGGGTCTGCGGTTGAAGCTATGTTCCTTCGTTCAGCTGAGATTTTCAAT
AAGAAACTTCCGTCTGGGCATTCTGACCTATTGGAAGAAAGAATTCGAAATAGTGGTATCTCTGATGAAT
ATATAACACCTATGTTTAGTTTTTATAAAAGTATTGGGGAACTGAAAATGACTCAAGAGGAGTATGCTCT
GCTTACAGCAATTGTTATCCTGTCTCCAGATAGACAATACATAAAGGATAGAGAGGCAGTAGAGAAGCTT
CAGGAGCCACTTCTTGATGTGCTACAAAAGTTGTGTAAGATTCACCAGCCTGAAAATCCTCAACACTTTG
CCTGTCTCCTGGGTCGCCTGACTGAATTACGGACATTCAATCATCACCACGCTGAGATGCTGATGTCATG
GAGAGTAAACGACCACAAGTTTACCCCACTTCTCTGTGAAATCTGGGACGTGCAGTAGTAATGAACTAGT
CCGTAACTTGAAAGTATTTCGATTTCTTGGCTTTATATATCTTGTGGAAAGGACGAATGGCTTGCAGCGG
AGTTCTGAGT
