>Addgene plasmid #141741 | TFORF0862 | depositor partial sequence | sequence record 277361 | Barcode
ATGGCTTGCAGCGGAGTTCTGAGT
